Addgene plasmid #153258: pDGE660
Purpose: (Empty Backbone) M4E shuttle vector containing the Solanum lycopersicum U6 promoter for preparation of single guide RNA transcriptional units by cloning of hybridized oligonucleotides.
Depositing lab: Johannes Stuttmann. Depositing organization: Martin-Luther-Universitaet Halle-Wittenberg. Publication: Highly efficient multiplex editing: One-shot generation of 8x Nicotiana benthamiana and 12x Arabidopsis mutants. Stuttmann J, Barthel K, Martin P, Ordon J, Erickson JL, Herr R, Ferik F, Kretschmer C, Berner T, Keilwagen J, Marillonnet S, Bonas U. Plant J. 2021 Feb 12. doi: 10.1111/tpj.15197. PubMed 33577114.
Backbone
  Vector backbone: pUC57-BsaI
  Backbone size (bp): 2700
  Vector type: CRISPR
  Selectable markers: ccdB
Growth in bacteria
  Bacterial resistance: Chloramphenicol and Ampicillin, 25 & 100 μg/mL
  Growth temperature: 37°C
  Growth strain: ccdB Survival
  Copy number: High Copy
Gene/Insert
  Gene/Insert name: None
Terms and licenses: Academic/Nonprofit Terms; Industry Terms: Not Available to Industry
Depositor comments: Please visit https://www.biorxiv.org/content/10.1101/2020.03.31.018671v2 for bioRxiv preprint.
How to cite: pDGE660 was a gift from Johannes Stuttmann (Addgene plasmid # 153258 ; http://n2t.net/addgene:153258 ; RRID:Addgene_153258)
