[The description below was written by a language model from this plasmid's Addgene catalogue record and pLannotate feature annotations shown in this document.]
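Description:
pDGE660 is an empty CRISPR shuttle vector (designated an "M4E" module) built on a pUC57-BsaI backbone and intended for assembling single guide RNA transcriptional units for plant genome editing. It replicates in E. coli from a high-copy ColE1/pUC-type origin and carries an ampicillin resistance gene (β-lactamase with its own promoter) on the backbone. Remnants of the lacZα region, the lac promoter/operator, and fragments of lacI, bom and rop are also annotated, as is typical of pUC-derived plasmids.

The functional core is a guide RNA expression scaffold. According to the catalogue entry, a Solanum lycopersicum (tomato) U6 promoter, a Pol III promoter suited to small RNA transcription in plants, drives the sgRNA; this promoter was not picked up in the automated feature table, but it presumably lies upstream of the placeholder cassette. That cassette consists of a chloramphenicol resistance gene with the cat promoter, a ccdA fragment and a complete ccdB toxin gene, and it sits immediately upstream of a fragment of the Streptococcus pyogenes tracrRNA, which represents the sgRNA scaffold. Hybridized oligonucleotides encoding the target-specific spacer are cloned in place of the ccdB/CmR cassette. Loss of ccdB then provides negative selection against uncut parental plasmid in standard strains, whereas the empty vector must be maintained in a ccdB-tolerant strain under chloramphenicol and ampicillin selection.

The record associates the plasmid with a toolkit for highly multiplexed editing in Nicotiana benthamiana and Arabidopsis. Its description as a shuttle vector suggests that finished sgRNA units are passed on for assembly into arrays in a recipient vector, although the record does not detail those downstream steps or the restriction enzymes involved.
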