Features (pLannotate 1.2.2; 15 found; start..end, strand, type, name):
    137..236     +  misc_feature   bom (fragment): basis of mobility region from pBR322
    242..399     -  CDS            lacZα (fragment): LacZα fragment of β-galactosidase; lacZ fragment
    608..710     +  promoter       cat promoter: promoter of the E. coli cat gene encoding chloramphenicol acetyltransferase
    711..1369    +  CDS            CmR: chloramphenicol acetyltransferase; cat; confers resistance to chloramphenicol
   1551..1709    +  CDS            ccdA (fragment): CCDA_ECO57 - Also known as H, letA. Experimental evidence at protein level: Swiss-Prot protein existence level 1. Antitoxin component of a type II toxin-antitoxin (TA) system which inhibits the post-segregational killing (PSK) of plasmid-free cells, also referred to as a plasmid addiction system. Binds to and blocks the activity of CcdB; will also remove bound CcdB protein from the CcdB-GyrA complex by forming a CcdA-CcdB complex, a process termed rejuvenation. Functions as a transcriptional corepressor for the ccdAB operon, repression also requires CcdB (By similarity). From Escherichia coli
   1714..2016    +  CDS            ccdB: CCDB_ECOLI - Also known as G, letB, letD. Experimental evidence at protein level: Swiss-Prot protein existence level 1. Toxic component of a type II toxin-antitoxin (TA) system, functioning in plasmid maintainence. Responsible for the post- segregational killing (PSK) of plasmid-free cells, also referred to as a plasmid addiction system. Half-life of over 2 hours. Cell killing by CcdB is accompanied by filamentation, defects in chromosome and plasmid segregation, defects in cell division, formation of anucleate cells, decreased DNA synthesis and plasmid loss. Interferes with the activity of DN
   2075..2142    +  misc_RNA       tracrRNA (fragment): trans-activating CRISPR RNA for the Streptococcus pyogenes CRISPR/Cas9 system
   2246..2262    -  protein_bind   lac operator: The lac repressor binds to the lac operator to inhibit transcription in E. coli. This inhibition can be relieved by adding lactose or isopropyl-β-D-thiogalactopyranoside (IPTG). lac repressor encoded by lacI
   2270..2300    -  promoter       lac promoter: promoter for the E. coli lac operon
   2315..2336    -  protein_bind   CAP binding site: CAP binding activates transcription in the presence of cAMP. E. coli catabolite activator protein
   2349..2441    -  CDS            lacI (fragment): lac repressor; lacI; The lac repressor binds to the lac operator to inhibit transcription in E. coli. This inhibition can be relieved by adding lactose or isopropyl-β-D-thiogalactopyranoside (IPTG).
   2624..3212    -  rep_origin     ori: high-copy-number ColE1/pMB1/pBR322/pUC origin of replication
   3383..4243    -  CDS            AmpR: β-lactamase; bla; confers resistance to ampicillin, carbenicillin, and related antibiotics
   4244..4348    -  promoter       AmpR promoter: bla
   4443..35      +  CDS            rop (fragment) (across the origin): Rop protein, which maintains plasmids at low copy number; rop
>Addgene plasmid #153258 | pDGE660 | addgene full sequence | sequence record 305925 | Addgene NGS Result
TCGCGCGTTTCGGTGATGACGGTGAAAACCTCTGACACATGCAGCTCCCGGAGACGGTCACAGCTTGTCT
GTAAGCGGATGCCGGGAGCAGACAAGCCCGTCAGGGCGCGTCAGCGGGTGTTGGCGGGTGTCGGGGCTGG
CTTAACTATGCGGCATCAGAGCAGATTGTACTGAGAGTGCACCATATGCGGTGTGAAATACCGCACAGAT
GCGTAAGGAGAAAATACCGCATCAGGCGCCATTCGCCATTCAGGCTGCGCAACTGTTGGGAAGGGCGATC
GGTGCGGGCCTCTTCGCTATTACGCCAGCTGGCGAAAGGGGGATGTGCTGCAAGGCGATTAAGTTGGGTA
ACGCCAGGGTTTTCCCAGTCACGACGTTGTAAAACGACGGCCAGTGAATTCGAGCTCGGTACCTCGCGAA
TGCATCTAGATTGGTCTCAATGGCAAGAGAAATAAGAAAAAGGCCGGCCCATTTAGATTGAAGATCCAGG
CCCAGGCCCGTAAAAGAAACCCAACAAGCAAATTCTCCCTCATCGCTTATACAAAGCTACTTTGCCTCGT
TTATATAGCGGAATATGAACATGTATGATTGAAGTCTTCTGAGACGTTGATCGGCACGTAAGAGGTTCCA
ACTTTCACCATAATGAAATAAGATCACTACCGGGCGTATTTTTTGAGTTATCGAGATTTTCAGGAGCTAA
GGAAGCTAAAATGGAGAAAAAAATCACTGGATATACCACCGTTGATATATCCCAATGGCATCGTAAAGAA
CATTTTGAGGCATTTCAGTCAGTTGCTCAATGTACCTATAACCAGACCGTTCAGCTGGATATTACGGCCT
TTTTAAAGACCGTAAAGAAAAATAAGCACAAGTTTTATCCGGCCTTTATTCACATTCTTGCCCGCCTGAT
GAATGCTCATCCGGAATTCCGTATGGCAATGAAAGACGGTGAGCTGGTGATATGGGATAGTGTTCACCCT
TGTTACACCGTTTTCCATGAGCAAACTGAAACGTTTTCATCGCTCTGGAGTGAATACCACGACGATTTCC
GGCAGTTTCTACACATATATTCGCAAGATGTGGCGTGTTACGGTGAAAACCTGGCCTATTTCCCTAAAGG
GTTTATTGAGAATATGTTTTTCGTCTCAGCCAATCCCTGGGTGAGTTTCACCAGTTTTGATTTAAACGTG
GCCAATATGGACAACTTCTTCGCCCCCGTTTTCACCATGGGCAAATATTATACGCAAGGCGACAAGGTGC
TGATGCCGCTGGCGATTCAGGTTCATCATGCCGTTTGTGATGGCTTCCATGTCGGCAGAATGCTTAATGA
ATTACAACAGTACTGCGATGAGTGGCAGGGGGGGCGTAAACGCCGCGTGGATCCGGCTTACTAAAAGCCA
GATAACAGTATGCGTATTTGCGCGCTGATTTTTGCGGTATAAGAATATATACTGATATGTATACCCGAAG
TATGTCAAAAAGAGGTATGCTATGAAGCAGCGTATTACAGTGACAGTTGACAGCGACAGCTATCAGTTGC
TCAAGGCATATATGATGTCAATATCTCCGGTCTGGTAAGCACAACCATGCAGAATGAAGCCCGTCGTCTG
CGTGCCGAACGCTGGAAAGCGGAAAATCAGGAAGGGATGGCTGAGGTCGCCCGGTTTATTGAAATGAACG
GCTCTTTTGCTGACGAGAACAGGGGCTGGTGAAATGCAGTTTAAGGTTTACACCTATAAAAGAGAGAGCC
GTTATCGTCTGTTTGTGGATGTACAGAGTGATATTATTGACACGCCCGGGCGACGGATGGTGATCCCCCT
GGCCAGTGCACGTCTGCTGTCAGATAAAGTCTCCCGTGAACTTTACCCGGTGGTGCATATCGGGGATGAA
AGCTGGCGCATGATGACCACCGATATGGCCAGTGTGCCGGTTTCCGTTATCGGGGAAGAAGTGGCTGATC
TCAGCCACCGCGAAAATGACATCAAAAACGCCATTAACCTGATGTTCTGGGGAATATAAATGTCAGGCTC
CCTTATACACAGCCAGTCGAAGACTTGTTTCAGAGCTATGCTGGAAACAGCATAGCAAGTTGAAATAAGG
CTAGTCCGTTATCAACTTGAAAAAGTGGCACCGAGTCGGTGCTTTTTTTTGCTTAGAGACCTTTATCGGA
TCCCGGGCCCGTCGACTGCAGAGGCCTGCATGCAAGCTTGGCGTAATCATGGTCATAGCTGTTTCCTGTG
TGAAATTGTTATCCGCTCACAATTCCACACAACATACGAGCCGGAAGCATAAAGTGTAAAGCCTGGGGTG
CCTAATGAGTGAGCTAACTCACATTAATTGCGTTGCGCTCACTGCCCGCTTTCCAGTCGGGAAACCTGTC
GTGCCAGCTGCATTAATGAATCGGCCAACGCGCGGGGAGAGGCGGTTTGCGTATTGGGCGCTCTTCCGCT
TCCTCGCTCACTGACTCGCTGCGCTCGGTCGTTCGGCTGCGGCGAGCGGTATCAGCTCACTCAAAGGCGG
TAATACGGTTATCCACAGAATCAGGGGATAACGCAGGAAAGAACATGTGAGCAAAAGGCCAGCAAAAGGC
CAGGAACCGTAAAAAGGCCGCGTTGCTGGCGTTTTTCCATAGGCTCCGCCCCCCTGACGAGCATCACAAA
AATCGACGCTCAAGTCAGAGGTGGCGAAACCCGACAGGACTATAAAGATACCAGGCGTTTCCCCCTGGAA
GCTCCCTCGTGCGCTCTCCTGTTCCGACCCTGCCGCTTACCGGATACCTGTCCGCCTTTCTCCCTTCGGG
AAGCGTGGCGCTTTCTCATAGCTCACGCTGTAGGTATCTCAGTTCGGTGTAGGTCGTTCGCTCCAAGCTG
GGCTGTGTGCACGAACCCCCCGTTCAGCCCGACCGCTGCGCCTTATCCGGTAACTATCGTCTTGAGTCCA
ACCCGGTAAGACACGACTTATCGCCACTGGCAGCAGCCACTGGTAACAGGATTAGCAGAGCGAGGTATGT
AGGCGGTGCTACAGAGTTCTTGAAGTGGTGGCCTAACTACGGCTACACTAGAAGAACAGTATTTGGTATC
TGCGCTCTGCTGAAGCCAGTTACCTTCGGAAAAAGAGTTGGTAGCTCTTGATCCGGCAAACAAACCACCG
CTGGTAGCGGTGGTTTTTTTGTTTGCAAGCAGCAGATTACGCGCAGAAAAAAAGGATCTCAAGAAGATCC
TTTGATCTTTTCTACGGGGTCTGACGCTCAGTGGAACGAAAACTCACGTTAAGGGATTTTGGTCATGAGA
TTATCAAAAAGGATCTTCACCTAGATCCTTTTAAATTAAAAATGAAGTTTTAAATCAATCTAAAGTATAT
ATGAGTAAACTTGGTCTGACAGTTACCAATGCTTAATCAGTGAGGCACCTATCTCAGCGATCTGTCTATT
TCGTTCATCCATAGTTGCCTGACTCCCCGTCGTGTAGATAACTACGATACGGGAGGGCTTACCATCTGGC
CCCAGTGCTGCAATGATACCGCGAGATCCACGCTCACCGGCTCCAGATTTATCAGCAATAAACCAGCCAG
CCGGAAGGGCCGAGCGCAGAAGTGGTCCTGCAACTTTATCCGCCTCCATCCAGTCTATTAATTGTTGCCG
GGAAGCTAGAGTAAGTAGTTCGCCAGTTAATAGTTTGCGCAACGTTGTTGCCATTGCTACAGGCATCGTG
GTGTCACGCTCGTCGTTTGGTATGGCTTCATTCAGCTCCGGTTCCCAACGATCAAGGCGAGTTACATGAT
CCCCCATGTTGTGCAAAAAAGCGGTTAGCTCCTTCGGTCCTCCGATCGTTGTCAGAAGTAAGTTGGCCGC
AGTGTTATCACTCATGGTTATGGCAGCACTGCATAATTCTCTTACTGTCATGCCATCCGTAAGATGCTTT
TCTGTGACTGGTGAGTACTCAACCAAGTCATTCTGAGAATAGTGTATGCGGCGACCGAGTTGCTCTTGCC
CGGCGTCAATACGGGATAATACCGCGCCACATAGCAGAACTTTAAAAGTGCTCATCATTGGAAAACGTTC
TTCGGGGCGAAAACTCTCAAGGATCTTACCGCTGTTGAGATCCAGTTCGATGTAACCCACTCGTGCACCC
AACTGATCTTCAGCATCTTTTACTTTCACCAGCGTTTCTGGGTGAGCAAAAACAGGAAGGCAAAATGCCG
CAAAAAAGGGAATAAGGGCGACACGGAAATGTTGAATACTCATACTCTTCCTTTTTCAATATTATTGAAG
CATTTATCAGGGTTATTGTCTCATGAGCGGATACATATTTGAATGTATTTAGAAAAATAAACAAATAGGG
GTTCCGCGCACATTTCCCCGAAAAGTGCCACCTGACGTCTAAGAAACCATTATTATCATGACATTAACCT
ATAAAAATAGGCGTATCACGAGGCCCTTTCGTC
